Addgene plasmid #180743: pMYT090
Purpose: Markerless yeast integration Spacer at Int.6 locus to used in the Ellis MYT system
Depositing lab: Tom Ellis. Depositing organization: Imperial College London. Publication: A Multiplex MoClo Toolkit for Extensive and Flexible Engineering of Saccharomyces cerevisiae. Shaw WM, Khalil AS, Ellis T. ACS Synth Biol. 2023 Nov 6. doi: 10.1021/acssynbio.3c00423. PubMed 37930278.
Backbone
  Vector backbone: pYTK090
  Backbone manufacturer: John Dueber
  Vector type: Synthetic Biology
Growth in bacteria
  Bacterial resistance: Kanamycin, 50 μg/mL
  Growth temperature: 37°C
  Growth strain: DH5alpha
  Copy number: High Copy
Gene/Insert
  Gene/Insert name: Int.6 Spacer
  Species: Synthetic
  Cloning method: Restriction Enzyme; 5′ cloning site Unknown (unknown if destroyed)
Terms and licenses: Academic/Nonprofit Terms; Industry Terms: Not Available to Industry
How to cite: pMYT090 was a gift from Tom Ellis (Addgene plasmid # 180743 ; http://n2t.net/addgene:180743 ; RRID:Addgene_180743)
