[The description below was written by a language model from this plasmid's Addgene catalogue record and pLannotate feature annotations shown in this document.]
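Description:
pMYT090 is a small synthetic-biology plasmid (about 3 kb) from the Multiplex Yeast Toolkit (MYT), a MoClo-style modular cloning system for engineering Saccharomyces cerevisiae. It is built on the pYTK090 backbone from the earlier yeast toolkit. In bacteria it is maintained by a high-copy ColE1/pUC-type origin of replication and selected with kanamycin through an aminoglycoside phosphotransferase gene, aph(3')-Ia. These two elements are the only features recognised in the automated annotation. No yeast origin of replication or yeast selectable marker was detected, which fits the plasmid's stated role as a markerless integration construct rather than an episomal yeast vector.

The payload is a synthetic "Int.6 Spacer", described as a markerless yeast integration spacer for the Int.6 locus. It presumably lies in the roughly 1.3 kb unannotated region between the resistance gene and the origin, but the feature table does not delineate it. The record also gives no details of its internal structure, such as homology arms, flanking restriction or assembly sites, or the genomic position of Int.6. No promoter, coding sequence, tag or reporter is listed for the insert. The "spacer" designation suggests a placeholder that occupies the Int.6 position when no expression cassette is wanted there, but the record does not explain this explicitly. The cloning method is given only as restriction-enzyme based, with the sites unknown. As recorded, the plasmid is intended for use within the MYT workflow for multiplexed, markerless genomic integration in yeast.
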