Features (pLannotate 1.2.2; 2 found; start..end, strand, type, name):
   1420..2008    -  rep_origin     ori: high-copy-number ColE1/pMB1/pBR322/pUC origin of replication
   2233..62      +  CDS            KanR (across the origin): aminoglycoside phosphotransferase; aph(3')-Ia; confers resistance to kanamycin in bacteria or G418 (Geneticin®) in eukaryotes
>Addgene plasmid #180743 | pMYT090 | addgene full sequence | sequence record 369788 | Addgene NGS Result
GTATTGATAATCCTGATATGAATAAATTGCAGTTTCATTTGATGCTCGATGAGTTTTTCTAATCAGAATT
GGTTAATTGGTTGTAACACGCGGCCGCGCTCTATTGTTGAGCTATTTCTAATATTTTGTTGGGCGTTTGA
TATTATATGATGATTTAGTCTGGGCGTTGGCGTCAGCGCCTTAGATGTAGTGTTTTCAAAGCAGAGCCGC
AGTGAAGAAAGAAAAAAAAAATGCTTATTATGGCATAGTACATCGTTAGGGGAGAGTAAAAACAATCATC
TACGATGGTCCGGGTATTTAACGAAATCTGAGCAGAACCCTTTTAAGGGCGTCGGTCGTTCCTTGGATAG
ATCATGCTATGTATAGAATCATCTTAAGGGTTAAGTTATTCGTTTGTTTACCTCTTTCCTTCCATCGGGA
TTACTAAGACCTCAAGATTCTTTAAAGGCGCTGATTTGATCTTAAATCGGACTTTACTGGTACCTGACAT
GTCCTTTTCTTGCTAGTCACCGTTTATTCTTAATCAAGAATGTCACCAATTTTCTGCGATAATCCAAAAC
AAAAAAGCGTTTAGCGTAGCTTTTTGGAGGCTTCCGTTTTCTGATGAAAGTGATACTGTTGGCTAGAAAG
AGCATGCTAAGAATCCTCCCATCGGGAGCCCTCCGAAGGGAATTAATGGCCTTGTCGGTTTGGAGATTAG
GGGATACTCATGTCTTCAGTCGAAGACATTGTATCAGCTGCAGTCGAACTAGTCCGGGTCGGGGTATCCT
CAAGTGTCTAGAGTACGAATTCCTACTAGGGATTGGGGTGTGATTGTCTTTAAATACGTCTGTGTTCGGT
CCATAGATTATCTATTATTCATTATTTCACTACGCCTTCAAATCCTTGTGCTTTAGTTCCCCTAAAAATG
ATAGCCTTTGATTTCATTTTTTCACTCCGATTATTTTACGTCATGACCTAAAGGCCATGAATTATAACAA
AACAGGTGATAACCGTGATCCTGTTATGCTAATGATCGAAGCGCTCCTGCCCCAGGACTGCGTATAATGC
CTGTAATTTTTCAAGGAAAAGAGTGGTCCAAAACTATAACATAAGTTGAGTTCGTCACCAACCGTCCCTC
GACGTGTTGATAGTGAGGATCATCAAATATACAAGGACCTCGTTACCTCCTTATATAGACGATGACTCGC
GTGCCAAATAGAATTGACATCATCCCAGAAAATAAATTTGTTACGTAAGACAAAGAAATAAAATAAACGA
TAGATTTTTTGCAGAGGTCAGGGGATTTCTTCAATTGAATAAGGGCTTTTAAGCGGCCGCACGGTTATCC
ACAGAATCAGGGGATAACGCAGGAAAGAACATGTGAGCAAAAGGCCAGCAAAAGGCCAGGAACCGTAAAA
AGGCCGCGTTGCTGGCGTTTTTCCATAGGCTCCGCCCCCCTGACGAGCATCACAAAAATCGACGCTCAAG
TCAGAGGTGGCGAAACCCGACAGGACTATAAAGATACCAGGCGTTTCCCCCTGGAAGCTCCCTCGTGCGC
TCTCCTGTTCCGACCCTGCCGCTTACCGGATACCTGTCCGCCTTTCTCCCTTCGGGAAGCGTGGCGCTTT
CTCATAGCTCACGCTGTAGGTATCTCAGTTCGGTGTAGGTCGTTCGCTCCAAGCTGGGCTGTGTGCACGA
ACCCCCCGTTCAGCCCGACCGCTGCGCCTTATCCGGTAACTATCGTCTTGAGTCCAACCCGGTAAGACAC
GACTTATCGCCACTGGCAGCAGCCACTGGTAACAGGATTAGCAGAGCGAGGTATGTAGGCGGTGCTACAG
AGTTCTTGAAGTGGTGGCCTAACTACGGCTACACTAGAAGAACAGTATTTGGTATCTGCGCTCTGCTGAA
GCCAGTTACCTTCGGAAAAAGAGTTGGTAGCTCTTGATCCGGCAAACAAACCACCGCTGGTAGCGGTGGT
TTTTTTGTTTGCAAGCAGCAGATTACGCGCAGAAAAAAAGGATCTCAAGAAGATCCTTTGATCTTTTCTA
CGGGGTCTGACGCTCAGTGGAACGAAAACTCACGTTAAGGGATTTTGGTCATGACTGATCCTTCAACTCA
GCAAAAGTTCGATTTATTCAACAAAGCCACGTTGTGTCTCAAAATCTCTGATGTTACATTGCACAAGATA
AAAATATATCATCATGAACAATAAAACTGTCTGCTTACATAAACAGTAATACAAGGGGTGTTATGAGCCA
TATTCAACGGGAAACGTCTTGCTCCAGGCCGCGATTAAATTCCAACATGGATGCTGATTTATATGGGTAT
AAATGGGCTCGCGATAATGTCGGGCAATCAGGTGCGACAATCTATCGATTGTATGGGAAGCCCGATGCGC
CAGAGTTGTTTCTGAAACATGGCAAAGGTAGCGTTGCCAATGATGTTACAGATGAGATGGTCAGACTAAA
CTGGCTGACGGAATTTATGCCTCTTCCGACCATCAAGCATTTTATCCGTACTCCTGATGATGCATGGTTA
CTCACCACTGCGATCCCCGGGAAAACAGCATTCCAGGTATTAGAAGAATATCCTGATTCAGGTGAAAATA
TTGTTGATGCGCTGGCAGTGTTCCTGCGCCGGTTGCATTCGATTCCTGTTTGTAATTGTCCTTTTAACAG
CGATCGCGTATTTCGCCTCGCTCAGGCGCAATCACGAATGAATAACGGTTTGGTTGATGCGAGTGATTTT
GATGACGAGCGTAATGGCTGGCCTGTTGAACAAGTCTGGAAAGAAATGCATAAGCTTTTGCCATTCTCAC
CGGATTCAGTCGTCACTCATGGTGATTTCTCACTTGATAACCTTATTTTTGACGAGGGGAAATTAATAGG
TTGTATTGATGTTGGACGAGTCGGAATCGCAGACCGATACCAGGATCTTGCCATCCTATGGAACTGCCTC
GGTGAGTTTTCTCCTTCATTACAGAAACGGCTTTTTCAAAAATATG
